Addgene plasmid #111857: His-ZZ-TEV-SNAPf-BICD2N(1-400)
Purpose: N-terminal SNAPf tag on BICD2N (1-400) for expression in Sf9 cells. 8xHis-ZZ-SNAPf N-terminal tag, TEV site to cleave 8xHis-ZZ.
Depositing lab: Andrew Carter. Depositing organization: MRC Laboratory of Molecular Biology. Publication: Cryo-EM shows how dynactin recruits two dyneins for faster movement. Urnavicius L, Lau CK, Elshenawy MM, Morales-Rios E, Motz C, Yildiz A, Carter AP. Nature. 2018 Feb 7;554(7691):202-206. doi: 10.1038/nature25462. PubMed 29420470.
Backbone
  Vector backbone: pOmnibac
  Backbone size w/o insert (bp): 4517
  Total vector size (bp): 6813
  Vector type: Insect Expression
Growth in bacteria
  Bacterial resistance: Gentamicin, 10 μg/mL
  Growth temperature: 37°C
  Growth strain: DH5alpha
  Copy number: High Copy
Gene/Insert
  Gene/Insert name: BICD2N(1-400)
  Species: M. musculus (mouse)
  Insert size (bp): 2296
  Mutation: Optimised for Sf9 expression
  Tag / fusion protein: ZZ (N terminal on insert); TEV site (N terminal on insert); His-tag (N terminal on insert); SNAPf-tag (N terminal on insert)
Terms and licenses: Academic/Nonprofit Terms; Industry Terms: Not Available to Industry
Depositor comments: Please note that there are some discrepancies between Addgene's quality control sequence and the depositor's sequence. The depositor noted that these discrepancies do NOT affect plasmid function.
How to cite: His-ZZ-TEV-SNAPf-BICD2N(1-400) was a gift from Andrew Carter (Addgene plasmid # 111857 ; http://n2t.net/addgene:111857 ; RRID:Addgene_111857)
