[The description below was written by a language model from this plasmid's Addgene catalogue record and pLannotate feature annotations shown in this document.]
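Description:
His-ZZ-TEV-SNAPf-BICD2N(1-400) is a baculovirus transfer plasmid built on the pOmnibac backbone for producing a tagged fragment of the dynein adaptor BICD2 in Sf9 insect cells. It is maintained in E. coli through a high-copy ColE1/pUC-type origin and selected with gentamicin, the resistance gene (aacC1) being driven by the class 1 integron Pc promoter. The backbone offers more than one route into a baculovirus genome. Tn7L and Tn7R ends bracket the gentamicin marker and expression cassette for Tn7 transposition into a bacmid, while the flanking lef2/ORF603 and ORF1629 regions allow homologous recombination with baculoviral DNA in insect cells. A single loxP site provides an option for Cre-mediated fusion with other plasmids.

The expression cassette uses the very late, strong polyhedrin promoter and an SV40 polyadenylation signal. The open reading frame encodes, in order, a polyhistidine tag (8xHis according to the depositor), two IgG-binding protein A units forming the ZZ tag, a TEV protease site, the fast-reacting SNAPf tag, and residues 1–400 of mouse BICD2, codon-optimised for Sf9 expression. The His-ZZ module supports affinity capture on nickel or IgG resins, and TEV cleavage then removes it, leaving SNAPf-BICD2N, which can be covalently labelled with benzylguanine-linked fluorophores. BICD2N is the N-terminal part that links dynein to dynactin and activates processive motility, so the purified protein suits reconstitution, single-molecule motility and structural studies of dynein–dynactin complexes, consistent with the associated publication. The short large T antigen and SET1 annotations appear to be incidental matches in the terminator region. The repository's sequencing result differs from the depositor's sequence by a few bases in length, and the depositor states that these discrepancies do not affect function.
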