Features (pLannotate 1.2.2; 18 found; start..end, strand, type, name):
     74..165     +  promoter       polyhedrin promoter: polh from Autographa californica; promoter for the baculovirus polyhedrin gene
    232..252     +  CDS            7xHis: 6xHis affinity tag
    298..471     +  CDS            ProtA: IgG-binding unit of Staphylococcus aureus protein A
    475..645     +  CDS            ProtA: IgG-binding unit of Staphylococcus aureus protein A
    744..764     +  CDS            capTEV™ (fragment): composite tag for in vivo biotinylation, TEV protease cleavage, and 6xHis tagging
    766..1308    +  CDS            SNAP-tag®: human O6-alkylguanine-DNA-alkyltransferase variant that forms covalent bonds with benzylguanine derivatives fast-reacting variant, optimized for mammalian expression
   1315..2514    +  CDS            Bicd2 (fragment): BICD2_MOUSE - Also known as Kiaa0699. Experimental evidence at protein level: Swiss-Prot protein existence level 1. Acts as an adapter protein linking the dynein motor complex to various cargos and converts dynein from a non-processive to a highly processive motor in the presence of dynactin. Facilitates and stabilizes the interaction between dynein and dynactin and activates dynein processivity (the ability to move along a microtubule for a long distance without falling off the track) (PubMed:11483508, PubMed:25035494, PubMed:24986880, PubMed:22956769). Facilitates the binding of RAB6A to the
   2542..2625    +  CDS            large T antigen (fragment): large T antigen from SV40 (simian virus 40)
   2648..2782    +  polyA_signal   SV40 poly(A) signal: SV40 polyadenylation signal
   2811..2860    +  CDS            SET1 (fragment): solubility-enhancement tag derived from T7 phage gene 10B
   2903..3068    -  mobile_element Tn7L: mini-Tn7 element (left end of the Tn7 transposon) Tn7
   3075..3780    +  misc_recomb    baculovirus recombination region (ORF1629): contains part of ORF1629
   3970..4558    +  rep_origin     ori: high-copy-number ColE1/pMB1/pBR322/pUC origin of replication
   4810..5637    +  misc_recomb    baculovirus recombination region (lef2/ORF603): contains ORF603 and part of lef2
   5666..5889    -  mobile_element Tn7R: mini-Tn7 element (right end of the Tn7 transposon) Tn7
   5956..6489    -  CDS            GmR: gentamycin acetyltransferase; aacC1; confers resistance to gentamycin
   6678..6706    -  promoter       Pc promoter: intI1 (promoter lies within the coding sequence); class 1 integron promoter
   6777..6810    +  protein_bind   loxP: Cre-mediated recombination occurs in the 8-bp core sequence (GCATACAT). Cre recombinase
>Addgene plasmid #111857 | His-ZZ-TEV-SNAPf-BICD2N(1-400) | depositor full sequence | sequence record 210427 | His-ZZ-TEV-SNAPf-BICD2N(1-400) sequence 6813 bps
TAACTATAACGGTCCTAAGGTAGCGAGTTTAAACACTAGTATCGATTCGCGACCTACTCCGGAATATTAA
TAGATCATGGAGATAATTAAAATGATAACCATCTCGCAAATAAATAAGTATTTTACTGTTTTCGTAACAG
TTTTGTAATAAAAAAACCTATAAATATTCCGGATTATTCATACCGTCCCACCATCGGGCGCGGATCTCGG
TCCGAAACCATGTCGTACTACCATCACCATCACCATCACCATCACGGTTCTATGTGCATGGCAGGCCTTG
CGCAACACGATGAAGCCGTGGACAACAAATTCAACAAAGAACAACAAAACGCGTTCTATGAGATCTTACA
TTTACCTAACTTAAACGAAGAACAACGAAACGCCTTCATCCAAAGTTTAAAAGATGACCCAAGCCAAAGC
GCTAACCTTTTAGCAGAAGCTAAAAAGCTAAATGATGCTCAGGCGCCGAAAGTAGACAACAAATTCAACA
AAGAACAACAAAACGCGTTCTATGAGATCTTACATTTACCTAACTTAAACGAAGAACAACGAAACGCCTT
CATCCAAAGTTTAAAAGATGACCCAAGCCAAAGCGCTAACCTTTTAGCAGAAGCTAAAAAGCTAAATGAT
GCTCAGGCGCCGAAAGTAGACGCAAATTCCGCGGGGAAGTCAACCGATTATGATATTCCAACTACTGCTA
GCGAGAACCTATATTTCCAGGGAGATTATGATATCCCTACGACTGAGAATCTTTATTTTCAGGGCGACAA
AGACTGCGAAATGAAGCGCACCACCCTGGATAGCCCTCTGGGCAAGCTGGAACTGTCTGGGTGCGAACAG
GGCCTGCACCGTATCATCTTCCTGGGCAAAGGAACATCTGCCGCCGACGCCGTGGAAGTGCCTGCCCCAG
CCGCCGTGCTGGGCGGACCAGAGCCACTGATGCAGGCCACCGCCTGGCTCAACGCCTACTTTCACCAGCC
TGAGGCCATCGAGGAGTTCCCTGTGCCAGCCCTGCACCACCCAGTGTTCCAGCAGGAGAGCTTTACCCGC
CAGGTGCTGTGGAAACTGCTGAAAGTGGTGAAGTTCGGAGAGGTCATCAGCTACAGCCACCTGGCCGCCC
TGGCCGGCAATCCCGCCGCCACCGCCGCCGTGAAAACCGCCCTGAGCGGAAATCCCGTGCCCATTCTGAT
CCCCTGCCACCGGGTGGTGCAGGGCGACCTGGACGTGGGGGGCTACGAGGGCGGGCTCGCCGTGAAAGAG
TGGCTGCTGGCCCACGAGGGCCACAGACTGGGCAAGCCTGGGCTGGGTGGTTCTATGTCAGCTCCATCAG
AAGAAGAGGAATATGCTAGGTTGGTCATGGAAGCCCAGCCCGAGTGGCTCAGGGCTGAAGTTAAGCGCCT
GTCTCACGAGCTCGCCGAGACAACCAGAGAGAAGATCCAAGCAGCTGAATATGGCCTCGCTGTTTTGGAG
GAGAAACACCAACTGAAACTCCAGTTCGAGGAGCTGGAGGTTGACTACGAGGCCATTAGGTCAGAAATGG
AGCAACTGAAAGAAGCCTTCGGCCAAGCACATACCAATCATAAGAAGGTTGCCGCAGACGGAGAGTCCAG
AGAAGAATCACTGATCCAGGAGTCTGCTAGCAAGGAGCAGTATTACGTGAGGAAAGTCCTGGAGCTGCAG
ACCGAGTTGAAGCAACTCAGGAACGTTCTGACCAACACCCAATCTGAAAACGAGAGATTGACAAGCGTGG
CCCAAGAGCTCAAGGAAATCAATCAGAACGTCGAGATTCAACGCGGTAGATTGAGGGACGACATCAAAGA
ATACAAATTCAGGGAGGCAAGACTCCTCCAAGACTACTCAGAGCTGGAAGAGGAGAACATCTCTCTGCAG
AAACAAGTCTCAGTGCTCAGGCAAAATCAGGTGGAGTTCGAAGGACTGAAGCACGAAATCAAGCGCCTCG
AAGAGGAGACAGAGTACCTGAACTCCCAACTGGAGGACGCTATCAGACTGAAGGAGATTTCAGAAAGACA
GCTCGAAGAAGCCCTGGAAACACTGAAGACAGAAAGGGAGCAGAAGAATAACCTCCGCAAGGAGTTGAGC
CACTATATGTCTATCAACGATTCCTTCTACACTTCACATCTCCAGGTCAGCTTGGACGGACTGAAGTTCA
GCGACGACACTGTTACCGCCGAGCCCAACAATGATGCCGAAGCTCTCGTGAACGGATTCGAACATAGCGG
CCTGGTCAAATCCTCATTGGATAACAAGACTAGCACTCCACGCAAGGATGGTCTGGCTCCTCCCTCTCCT
TCCTTGGTGTCCGATCTGTTGAGCGAGTTGCACATCAGCGAAATCCAGAAGCTCAAGCAGCAGCTCGTCC
AAATGGAGCGCGAGAAGGTGGGTCTGCTGGCCACATTGCAAGATACTCAGAAACAGTTGGAGCAGGCTAG
AGGTACCTTGTCAGAGCAGCATGAGAAGGTGAACAGGTTGACCGAGAATCTGAGCGCTCTGAGGTAATGA
GCTTGTCGAGAAGTACTAGAGGATCATAATCAGCCATACCACATTTGTAGAGGTTTTACTTGCTTTAAAA
AACCTCCCACACCTCCCCCTGAACCTGAAACATAAAATGAATGCAATTGTTGTTGTTAACTTGTTTATTG
CAGCTTATAATGGTTACAAATAAAGCAATAGCATCACAAATTTCACAAATAAAGCATTTTTTTCACTGCA
TTCTAGTTGTGGTTTGTCCAAACTCATCAATGTATCTTATCATGTCTGGATCTGATCACTGCTTGAGCCT
AGAAGATCCGGCTGCTAACAAAGCCCGAAAGGAAGCTGAGTTGGCTGCTGCCACCGCTGAGCAATAACTA
TCATAACCCCTAGGGTATACCCATCTAATTGGAACCAGATAAGTGAAATCTAGTTCCAAACTATTTTGTC
ATTTTTAATTTTCGTATTAGCTTACGACGCTACACCCAGTTCCCATCTATTTTGTCACTCTTCCCTAAAT
AATCCTTAAAAACTCCATTTCCACCCCTCCCAGTTCCCAACTATTTTGTCCGCCCACAACCGGTGGAGGA
AATTCTCCTTGAAGTTTCCCTGGTGTTCAAAGTAAAGGAGTTTGCACCAGACGCACCTCTGTTCACTGGT
CCGGCGTATTAAAACACGATACATTGTTATTAGTACATTTATTAAGCGCTAGATTCTGTGCGTTGTTGAT
TTACAGACAATTGTTGTACGTATTTTAATAATTCATTAAATTTATAATCTTTAGGGTGGTATGTTAGAGC
GAAAATCAAATGATTTTCAGCGTCTTTATATCTGAATTTAAATATTAAATCCTCAATAGATTTGTAAAAT
AGGTTTCGATTAGTTTCAAACAAGGGTTGTTTTTCCGAACCGATGGCTGGACTATCTAATGGATTTTCGC
TCAACGCCACAAAACTTGCCAAATCTTGTAGCAGCAATCTAGCTTTGTCGATATTCGTTTGTGTTTTGTT
TTGTAATAAAGGTTCGACGTCGTTCAAAATATTATGCGCTTTTGTATTTCTTTCATCACTGTCGTTAGTG
TACAATTGACTCGACGTAAACACGTTAAATAGAGCTTGGACATATTTAACATCGGGCGTGTTAGCTTTAT
TAGGCCGATTATCGTCGTCGTCCCAACCCTCGTCGTTAGAAGTTGCTTCCGAAGACGATTTTGCCATAGC
CACACGACGCCTATTAATTGTGTCGGCTAACACGTCCGCGATCAAATTTGTAGTTGAGCTTTTTGGAATT
ACCGGTTGACTTGGGTCAACTGTCAGACCAAGTTTACTCATATATACTTTAGATTGATTTAAAACTTCAT
TTTTAATTTAAAAGGATCTAGGTGAAGATCCTTTTTGATAATCTCATGACCAAAATCCCTTAACGTGAGT
TTTCGTTCCACTGAGCGTCAGACCCCGTAGAAAAGATCAAAGGATCTTCTTGAGATCCTTTTTTTCTGCG
CGTAATCTGCTGCTTGCAAACAAAAAAACCACCGCTACCAGCGGTGGTTTGTTTGCCGGATCAAGAGCTA
CCAACTCTTTTTCCGAAGGTAACTGGCTTCAGCAGAGCGCAGATACCAAATACTGTTCTTCTAGTGTAGC
CGTAGTTAGGCCACCACTTCAAGAACTCTGTAGCACCGCCTACATACCTCGCTCTGCTAATCCTGTTACC
AGTGGCTGCTGCCAGTGGCGATAAGTCGTGTCTTACCGGGTTGGACTCAAGACGATAGTTACCGGATAAG
GCGCAGCGGTCGGGCTGAACGGGGGGTTCGTGCACACAGCCCAGCTTGGAGCGAACGACCTACACCGAAC
TGAGATACCTACAGCGTGAGCTATGAGAAAGCGCCACGCTTCCCGAAGGGAGAAAGGCGGACAGGTATCC
GGTAAGCGGCAGGGTCGGAACAGGAGAGCGCACGAGGGAGCTTCCAGGGGGAAACGCCTGGTATCTTTAT
AGTCCTGTCGGGTTTCGCCACCTCTGACTTGAGCGTCGATTTTTGTGATGCTCGTCAGGGGGGCGGAGCC
TATGGAAAAACGCCAGCAACGCGGCCTTTTTACGGTTCCTGGCCTTTTGCTGGCCTTTTGCTCACATGTT
CTTTCCTGCGTTATCCCCTGATTGACTTGGGTCGCTCTTCCTGTGGATGCGCAGGTATGTACAGGAAGAG
GTTTATACTAAACTGTTACATTGCAAACGTGGTTTCGTGTGCCAAGTGTGAAAACCGATGTTTAATCAAG
GCTCTGACGCATTTCTACAACCACGACTCTAAGTGTGTGGGTGAAGTCATGCATCTTTTAATCAAATCCC
AAGATGTGTATAAACCACCAAACTGCCAAAAAATGAAAACTGTCGACAAGCTCTGTCCGTTTGCTGGCAA
CTGCAAGGGTCTCAATCCTATTTGTAATTATTGAATAATAAAACAATTATAAATGTCAAATTTGTTTTTT
ATTAACGATACAAACCAAACGCAACAAGAACATTTGTAGTATTATCTATAATTGAAAACGCGTAGTTATA
ATCGCTGAGGTAATATTTAAAATCATTTTCAAATGATTCACAGTTAATTTGCGACAATATAATTTTATTT
TCACATAAACTAGACGCCTTGTCGTCTTCTTCTTCGTATTCCTTCTCTTTTTCATTTTTCTCTTCATAAA
AATTAACATAGTTATTATCGTATCCATATATGTATCTATCGTATAGAGTAAATTTTTTGTTGTCATAAAT
ATATATGTCTTTTTTAATGGGGTGTATAGTACCGCTGCGCATAGTTTTTCTGTAATTTACAACAGTGCTA
TTTTCTGGTAGTTCTTCGGAGTGTGTTGCTTTAATTATTAAATTTATATAATCAATGAATTTGGGATCGT
CGGTTTTGTACAATATGTTGCCGGCATAGTACGCAGCTTCTTCTAGTTCAATTACACCATTTTTTAGCAG
CACCGGATTAACATAACTTTCCAAAATGTTGTACGAACCGTTAAACAAAAACAGTTCACCTCCCTTTTCT
ATACTATTGTCTGCGAGCAGTTGTTTGTTGTTAAAAATAACAGCCATTGTAATGAGACGCACAAACTAAT
ATCACAAACTGGAAATGTCTATCAATATATAGTTGCTGATTGCGCAGATGCCCTGCGTAAGCGGGTGTGG
GCGGACAATAAAGTCTTAAACTGAACAAAATAGATCTAAACTATGACAATAAAGTCTTAAACTAGACAGA
ATAGTTGTAAACTGAAATCAGTCCAGTTATGCTGTGAAAAAGCATACTGGACTTTTGTTATGGCTAAAGC
AAACTCTTCATTTTCTGAAGTGCAAATTGCCCGTCGTATTAAAGAGGGGCGTGGCCAAGGGCATGTAAAG
ACTATATTCGCGGCGTTGTGACAATTTACCGAACAACTCCGCGGCCGGGAAGCCGATCTCGGCTTGAACG
AATTGTTAGGTGGCGGTACTTGGGTCGATATCAAAGTGCATCACTTCTTCCCGTATGCCCAACTTTGTAT
AGAGAGCCACTGCGGGATCGTCACCGTAATCTGCTTGCACGTAGATCACATAAGCACCAAGCGCGTTGGC
CTCATGCTTGAGGAGATTGATGAGCGCGGTGGCAATGCCCTGCCTCCGGTGCTCGCCGGAGACTGCGAGA
TCATAGATATAGATCTCACTACGCGGCTGCTCAAACTTGGGCAGAACGTAAGCCGCGAGAGCGCCAACAA
CCGCTTCTTGGTCGAAGGCAGCAAGCGCGATGAATGTCTTACTACGGAGCAAGTTCCCGAGGTAATCGGA
GTCCGGCTGATGTTGGGAGTAGGTGGCTACGTCTCCGAACTCACGACCGAAAAGATCAAGAGCAGCCCGC
ATGGATTTGACTTGGTCAGGGCCGAGCCTACATGTGCGAATGATGCCCATACTTGAGCCACCTAACTTTG
TTTTAGGGCGACTGCCCTGCTGCGTAACATCGTTGCTGCTGCGTAACATCGTTGCTGCTCCATAACATCA
AACATCGACCCACGGCGTAACGCGCTTGCTGCTTGGATGCCCGAGGCATAGACTGTACAAAAAAACAGTC
ATAACAAGCCATGAAAACCGCCACTGCGCCGTTACCACCGCTGCGTTCGGTCAAGGTTCTGGACCAGTTG
CGTGAGCGCATACGCTACTTGCATTACAGTTTACGAACCGAACAGGCTTATGTCAACTGGGTTCGTGCCT
TCATCCGTTTCCACGGTGTGCGTCACCCGGCAACCTTGGGCAGCAGCGAAGTCGCCATAACTTCGTATAG
CATACATTATACGAAGTTATCTG
