Features (pLannotate 1.2.2; 19 found; start..end, strand, type, name):
     74..165     +  promoter       polyhedrin promoter: polh from Autographa californica; promoter for the baculovirus polyhedrin gene
    232..252     +  CDS            7xHis: 6xHis affinity tag
    298..471     +  CDS            ProtA: IgG-binding unit of Staphylococcus aureus protein A
    475..645     +  CDS            ProtA: IgG-binding unit of Staphylococcus aureus protein A
    744..764     +  CDS            capTEV™ (fragment): composite tag for in vivo biotinylation, TEV protease cleavage, and 6xHis tagging
    766..1308    +  CDS            SNAP-tag®: human O6-alkylguanine-DNA-alkyltransferase variant that forms covalent bonds with benzylguanine derivatives fast-reacting variant, optimized for mammalian expression
   1315..2514    +  CDS            Bicd2 (fragment): BICD2_MOUSE - Also known as Kiaa0699. Experimental evidence at protein level: Swiss-Prot protein existence level 1. Acts as an adapter protein linking the dynein motor complex to various cargos and converts dynein from a non-processive to a highly processive motor in the presence of dynactin. Facilitates and stabilizes the interaction between dynein and dynactin and activates dynein processivity (the ability to move along a microtubule for a long distance without falling off the track) (PubMed:11483508, PubMed:25035494, PubMed:24986880, PubMed:22956769). Facilitates the binding of RAB6A to the
   2542..2625    +  CDS            large T antigen (fragment): large T antigen from SV40 (simian virus 40)
   2648..2782    +  polyA_signal   SV40 poly(A) signal: SV40 polyadenylation signal
   2811..2860    +  CDS            SET1 (fragment): solubility-enhancement tag derived from T7 phage gene 10B
   2903..3068    -  mobile_element Tn7L: mini-Tn7 element (left end of the Tn7 transposon) Tn7
   3075..3780    +  misc_recomb    baculovirus recombination region (ORF1629): contains part of ORF1629
   3970..4558    +  rep_origin     ori: high-copy-number ColE1/pMB1/pBR322/pUC origin of replication
   4674..4814    +  CDS            LEF-2 (fragment): LEF2_NPVAC - Experimental evidence at protein level: Swiss-Prot protein existence level 1. Plays an essential role in viral DNA replication. Does not seem to participate in the initiation step but is rather important for the amplification of DNA. Also required for expression from the vp39 and polh promoters. From Autographa californica nuclear polyhedrosis virus (AcMNPV).
   4814..5641    +  misc_recomb    baculovirus recombination region (lef2/ORF603): contains ORF603 and part of lef2
   5670..5893    -  mobile_element Tn7R: mini-Tn7 element (right end of the Tn7 transposon) Tn7
   5960..6493    -  CDS            GmR: gentamycin acetyltransferase; aacC1; confers resistance to gentamycin
   6682..6710    -  promoter       Pc promoter: intI1 (promoter lies within the coding sequence); class 1 integron promoter
   6781..6814    +  protein_bind   loxP: Cre-mediated recombination occurs in the 8-bp core sequence (GCATACAT). Cre recombinase
>Addgene plasmid #111857 | His-ZZ-TEV-SNAPf-BICD2N(1-400) | addgene full sequence | sequence record 215314 | Addgene NGS Result
TAACTATAACGGTCCTAAGGTAGCGAGTTTAAACACTAGTATCGATTCGCGACCTACTCCGGAATATTAA
TAGATCATGGAGATAATTAAAATGATAACCATCTCGCAAATAAATAAGTATTTTACTGTTTTCGTAACAG
TTTTGTAATAAAAAAACCTATAAATATTCCGGATTATTCATACCGTCCCACCATCGGGCGCGGATCTCGG
TCCGAAACCATGTCGTACTACCATCACCATCACCATCACCATCACGGTTCTATGTGCATGGCAGGCCTTG
CGCAACACGATGAAGCCGTGGACAACAAATTCAACAAAGAACAACAAAACGCGTACTATGAGATCTTACA
TTTACCTAACTTAAACGAAGGACAACGAAACGCCTTCATCCAAAGTTTAAAAGATGACCCAAGCCAAAGC
GCTAACCTTTTAGCAGAAGCTAAAAAGCTAAATGATGCTCAGGCGCCGAAAGTAGACAACAAATTCAACA
AAGAACAACAAAACGCGTTCTATGAGATCTTACATTTACCTAACTTAAACGAAGAACAACGAAACGCCTT
CATCCAAAGTTTAAAAGATGACCCAAGCCAAAGCGCTAACCTTTTAGCAGAAGCTGAAAAGCTAAATGAT
GCTCAGGCGCCGAAAGTAGACGCAAATTCCGCGGGGAAGTCAACCGATTATGATATTCCAACTACTGCTA
GCGAGAACCTATATTTCCAGGGAGATTATGATATCCCTACGACTGAGAATCTTTATTTTCAGGGCGACAA
AGACTGCGAAATGAAGCGCACCACCCTGGATAGCCCTCTGGGCAAGCTGGAACTGTCTGGGTGCGAACAG
GGCCTGCACCGTATCATCTTCCTGGGCAAAGGAACATCTGCCGCCGACGCCGTGGAAGTGCCTGCCCCAG
CCGCCGTGCTGGGCGGACCAGAGCCACTGATGCAGGCCACCGCCTGGCTCAACGCCTACTTTCACCAGCC
TGAGGCCATCGAGGAGTTCCCTGTGCCAGCCCTGCACCACCCAGTGTTCCAGCAGGAGAGCTTTACCCGC
CAGGTGCTGTGGAAACTGCTGAAAGTGGTGAAGTTCGGAGAGGTCATCAGCTACAGCCACCTGGCCGCCC
TGGCCGGCAATCCCGCCGCCACCGCCGCCGTGAAAACCGCCCTGAGCGGAAATCCCGTGCCCATTCTGAT
CCCCTGCCACCGGGTGGTGCAGGGCGACCTGGACGTGGGGGGCTACGAGGGCGGGCTCGCCGTGAAAGAG
TGGCTGCTGGCCCACGAGGGCCACAGACTGGGCAAGCCTGGGCTGGGTGGTTCTATGTCAGCTCCATCAG
AAGAAGAGGAATATGCTAGGTTGGTCATGGAAGCCCAGCCCGAGTGGCTCAGGGCTGAAGTTAAGCGCCT
GTCTCACGAGCTCGCCGAGACAACCAGAGAGAAGATCCAAGCAGCTGAATATGGCCTCGCTGTTTTGGAG
GAGAAACACCAACTGAAACTCCAGTTCGAGGAGCTGGAGGTTGACTACGAGGCCATTAGGTCAGAAATGG
AGCAACTGAAAGAAGCCTTCGGCCAAGCACATACCAATCATAAGAAGGTTGCCGCAGACGGAGAGTCCAG
AGAAGAATCACTGATCCAGGAGTCTGCTAGCAAGGAGCAGTATTACGTGAGGAAAGTCCTGGAGCTGCAG
ACCGAGTTGAAGCAACTCAGGAACGTTCTGACCAACACCCAATCTGAAAACGAGAGATTGACAAGCGTGG
CCCAAGAGCTCAAGGAAATCAATCAGAACGTCGAGATTCAACGCGGTAGATTGAGGGACGACATCAAAGA
ATACAAATTCAGGGAGGCAAGACTCCTCCAAGACTACTCAGAGCTGGAAGAGGAGAACATCTCTCTGCAG
AAACAAGTCTCAGTGCTCAGGCAAAATCAGGTGGAGTTCGAAGGACTGAAGCACGAAATCAAGCGCCTCG
AAGAGGAGACAGAGTACCTGAACTCCCAACTGGAGGACGCTATCAGACTGAAGGAGATTTCAGAAAGACA
GCTCGAAGAAGCCCTGGAAACACTGAAGACAGAAAGGGAGCAGAAGAATAACCTCCGCAAGGAGTTGAGC
CACTATATGTCTATCAACGATTCCTTCTACACTTCACATCTCCAGGTCAGCTTGGACGGACTGAAGTTCA
GCGACGACACTGTTACCGCCGAGCCCAACAATGATGCCGAAGCTCTCGTGAACGGATTCGAACATAGCGG
CCTGGTCAAATCCTCATTGGATAACAAGACTAGCACTCCACGCAAGGATGGTCTGGCTCCTCCCTCTCCT
TCCTTGGTGTCCGATCTGTTGAGCGAGTTGCACATCAGCGAAATCCAGAAGCTCAAGCAGCAGCTCGTCC
AAATGGAGCGCGAGAAGGTGGGTCTGCTGGCCACATTGCAAGATACTCAGAAACAGTTGGAGCAGGCTAG
AGGTACCTTGTCAGAGCAGCATGAGAAGGTGAACAGGTTGACCGAGAATCTGAGCGCTCTGAGGTAATGA
GCTTGTCGAGAAGTACTAGAGGATCATAATCAGCCATACCACATTTGTAGAGGTTTTACTTGCTTTAAAA
AACCTCCCACACCTCCCCCTGAACCTGAAACATAAAATGAATGCAATTGTTGTTGTTAACTTGTTTATTG
CAGCTTATAATGGTTACAAATAAAGCAATAGCATCACAAATTTCACAAATAAAGCATTTTTTTCACTGCA
TTCTAGTTGTGGTTTGTCCAAACTCATCAATGTATCTTATCATGTCTGGATCTGATCACTGCTTGAGCCT
AGAAGATCCGGCTGCTAACAAAGCCCGAAAGGAAGCTGAGTTGGCTGCTGCCACCGCTGAGCAATAACTA
TCATAACCCCTAGGGTATACCCATCTAATTGGAACCAGATAAGTGAAATCTAGTTCCAAACTATTTTGTC
ATTTTTAATTTTCGTATTAGCTTACGACGCTACACCCAGTTCCCATCTATTTTGTCACTCTTCCCTAAAT
AATCCTTAAAAACTCCATTTCCACCCCTCCCAGTTCCCAACTATTTTGTCCGCCCACAACCGGTGGAGGA
AATTCTCCTTGAAGTTTCCCTGGTGTTCAAAGTAAAGGAGTTTGCACCAGACGCACCTCTGTTCACTGGT
CCGGCGTATTAAAACACGATACATTGTTATTAGTACATTTATTAAGCGCTAGATTCTGTGCGTTGTTGAT
TTACAGACAATTGTTGTACGTATTTTAATAATTCATTAAATTTATAATCTTTAGGGTGGTATGTTAGAGC
GAAAATCAAATGATTTTCAGCGTCTTTATATCTGAATTTAAATATTAAATCCTCAATAGATTTGTAAAAT
AGGTTTCGATTAGTTTCAAACAAGGGTTGTTTTTCCGAACCGATGGCTGGACTATCTAATGGATTTTCGC
TCAACGCCACAAAACTTGCCAAATCTTGTAGCAGCAATCTAGCTTTGTCGATATTCGTTTGTGTTTTGTT
TTGTAATAAAGGTTCGACGTCGTTCAAAATATTATGCGCTTTTGTATTTCTTTCATCACTGTCGTTAGTG
TACAATTGACTCGACGTAAACACGTTAAATAGAGCTTGGACATATTTAACATCGGGCGTGTTAGCTTTAT
TAGGCCGATTATCGTCGTCGTCCCAACCCTCGTCGTTAGAAGTTGCTTCCGAAGACGATTTTGCCATAGC
CACACGACGCCTATTAATTGTGTCGGCTAACACGTCCGCGATCAAATTTGTAGTTGAGCTTTTTGGAATT
ACCGGTTGACTTGGGTCAACTGTCAGACCAAGTTTACTCATATATACTTTAGATTGATTTAAAACTTCAT
TTTTAATTTAAAAGGATCTAGGTGAAGATCCTTTTTGATAATCTCATGACCAAAATCCCTTAACGTGAGT
TTTCGTTCCACTGAGCGTCAGACCCCGTAGAAAAGATCAAAGGATCTTCTTGAGATCCTTTTTTTCTGCG
CGTAATCTGCTGCTTGCAAACAAAAAAACCACCGCTACCAGCGGTGGTTTGTTTGCCGGATCAAGAGCTA
CCAACTCTTTTTCCGAAGGTAACTGGCTTCAGCAGAGCGCAGATACCAAATACTGTTCTTCTAGTGTAGC
CGTAGTTAGGCCACCACTTCAAGAACTCTGTAGCACCGCCTACATACCTCGCTCTGCTAATCCTGTTACC
AGTGGCTGCTGCCAGTGGCGATAAGTCGTGTCTTACCGGGTTGGACTCAAGACGATAGTTACCGGATAAG
GCGCAGCGGTCGGGCTGAACGGGGGGTTCGTGCACACAGCCCAGCTTGGAGCGAACGACCTACACCGAAC
TGAGATACCTACAGCGTGAGCTATGAGAAAGCGCCACGCTTCCCGAAGGGAGAAAGGCGGACAGGTATCC
GGTAAGCGGCAGGGTCGGAACAGGAGAGCGCACGAGGGAGCTTCCAGGGGGAAACGCCTGGTATCTTTAT
AGTCCTGTCGGGTTTCGCCACCTCTGACTTGAGCGTCGATTTTTGTGATGCTCGTCAGGGGGGCGGAGCC
TATGGAAAAACGCCAGCAACGCGGCCTTTTTACGGTTCCTGGCCTTTTGCTGGCCTTTTGCTCACATGTT
CTTTCCTGCGTTATCCCCTGATTGACTTGGGTCGCTCTTCCTGTGGATGCGCAGGTATGTACAGGAAGAG
GTTTATACTAAACTGTTACATTGCAAACGTGGTTTCGTGTGCCAAGTGTGAAAACCGATGTTTAATCAAG
GCTCTGACGCATTTCTACAACCACGACTCTAAGTGTGTGGGTGAAGTCATGCATGCATCTTTTAATCAAA
TCCCAAGATGTGTATAAACCACCAAACTGCCAAAAAATGAAAACTGTCGACAAGCTCTGTCCGTTTGCTG
GCAACTGCAAGGGTCTCAATCCTATTTGTAATTATTGAATAATAAAACAATTATAAATGTCAAATTTGTT
TTTTATTAACGATACAAACCAAACGCAACAAGAACATTTGTAGTATTATCTATAATTGAAAACGCGTAGT
TATAATCGCTGAGGTAATATTTAAAATCATTTTCAAATGATTCACAGTTAATTTGCGACAATATAATTTT
ATTTTCACATAAACTAGACGCCTTGTCGTCTTCTTCTTCGTATTCCTTCTCTTTTTCATTTTTCTCTTCA
TAAAAATTAACATAGTTATTATCGTATCCATATATGTATCTATCGTATAGAGTAAATTTTTTGTTGTCAT
AAATATATATGTCTTTTTTAATGGGGTGTATAGTACCGCTGCGCATAGTTTTTCTGTAATTTACAACAGT
GCTATTTTCTGGTAGTTCTTCGGAGTGTGTTGCTTTAATTATTAAATTTATATAATCAATGAATTTGGGA
TCGTCGGTTTTGTACAATATGTTGCCGGCATAGTACGCAGCTTCTTCTAGTTCAATTACACCATTTTTTA
GCAGCACCGGATTAACATAACTTTCCAAAATGTTGTACGAACCGTTAAACAAAAACAGTTCACCTCCCTT
TTCTATACTATTGTCTGCGAGCAGTTGTTTGTTGTTAAAAATAACAGCCATTGTAATGAGACGCACAAAC
TAATATCACAAACTGGAAATGTCTATCAATATATAGTTGCTGATTGCGCAGATGCCCTGCGTAAGCGGGT
GTGGGCGGACAATAAAGTCTTAAACTGAACAAAATAGATCTAAACTATGACAATAAAGTCTTAAACTAGA
CAGAATAGTTGTAAACTGAAATCAGTCCAGTTATGCTGTGAAAAAGCATACTGGACTTTTGTTATGGCTA
AAGCAAACTCTTCATTTTCTGAAGTGCAAATTGCCCGTCGTATTAAAGAGGGGCGTGGCCAAGGGCATGT
AAAGACTATATTCGCGGCGTTGTGACAATTTACCGAACAACTCCGCGGCCGGGAAGCCGATCTCGGCTTG
AACGAATTGTTAGGTGGCGGTACTTGGGTCGATATCAAAGTGCATCACTTCTTCCCGTATGCCCAACTTT
GTATAGAGAGCCACTGCGGGATCGTCACCGTAATCTGCTTGCACGTAGATCACATAAGCACCAAGCGCGT
TGGCCTCATGCTTGAGGAGATTGATGAGCGCGGTGGCAATGCCCTGCCTCCGGTGCTCGCCGGAGACTGC
GAGATCATAGATATAGATCTCACTACGCGGCTGCTCAAACTTGGGCAGAACGTAAGCCGCGAGAGCGCCA
ACAACCGCTTCTTGGTCGAAGGCAGCAAGCGCGATGAATGTCTTACTACGGAGCAAGTTCCCGAGGTAAT
CGGAGTCCGGCTGATGTTGGGAGTAGGTGGCTACGTCTCCGAACTCACGACCGAAAAGATCAAGAGCAGC
CCGCATGGATTTGACTTGGTCAGGGCCGAGCCTACATGTGCGAATGATGCCCATACTTGAGCCACCTAAC
TTTGTTTTAGGGCGACTGCCCTGCTGCGTAACATCGTTGCTGCTGCGTAACATCGTTGCTGCTCCATAAC
ATCAAACATCGACCCACGGCGTAACGCGCTTGCTGCTTGGATGCCCGAGGCATAGACTGTACAAAAAAAC
AGTCATAACAAGCCATGAAAACCGCCACTGCGCCGTTACCACCGCTGCGTTCGGTCAAGGTTCTGGACCA
GTTGCGTGAGCGCATACGCTACTTGCATTACAGTTTACGAACCGAACAGGCTTATGTCAACTGGGTTCGT
GCCTTCATCCGTTTCCACGGTGTGCGTCACCCGGCAACCTTGGGCAGCAGCGAAGTCGCCATAACTTCGT
ATAGCATACATTATACGAAGTTATCTG
